>Addgene plasmid #197513 | pBridge-tyrosinase.σ3A | addgene full sequence | sequence record 388877 | Addgene NGS Result
CTCTTCCGCTTCCTCGCTCACTGACTCGCTGCGCTCGGTCGTTCGGCTGCGGCGAGCGGTATCAGCTCAC
TCAAAGGCGGTAATACGGTTATCCACAGAATCAGGGGATAACGCAGGAAAGAACATGTGAGCAAAAGGCC
AGCAAAAGGCCAGGAACCGTAAAAAGGCCGCGTTGCTGGCGTTTTTCCATAGGCTCCGCCCCCCTGACGA
GCATCACAAAAATCGACGCTCAAGTCAGAGGTGGCGAAACCCGACAGGACTATAAAGATACCAGGCGTTT
CCCCCTGGAAGCTCCCTCGTGCGCTCTCCTGTTCCGACCCTGCCGCTTACCGGATACCTGTCCGCCTTTC
TCCCTTCGGGAAGCGTGGCGCTTTCTCATAGCTCACGCTGTAGGTATCTCAGTTCGGTGTAGGTCGTTCG
CTCCAAGCTGGGCTGTGTGCACGAACCCCCCGTTCAGCCCGACCGCTGCGCCTTATCCGGTAACTATCGT
CTTGAGTCCAACCCGGTAAGACACGACTTATCGCCACTGGCAGCAGCCACTGGTAACAGGATTAGCAGAG
CGAGGTATGTAGGCGGTGCTACAGAGTTCTTGAAGTGGTGGCCTAACTACGGCTACACTAGAAGAACAGT
ATTTGGTATCTGCGCTCTGCTGAAGCCAGTTACCTTCGGAAAAAGAGTTGGTAGCTCTTGATCCGGCAAA
CAAACCACCGCTGGTAGCGGTGGTTTTTTTGTTTGCAAGCAGCAGATTACGCGCAGAAAAAAAGGATCTC
AAGAAGATCCTTTGATCTTTTCTACGGGGTCTGACGCTCAGTGGAACGAAAACTCACGTTAAGGGATTTT
GGTCATGAGATTATCAAAAAGGATCTTCACCTAGATCCTTTTAAATTAAAAATGAAGTTTTAAATCAATC
TAAAGTATATATGAGTAAACTTGGTCTGACAGTTACCAATGCTTAATCAGTGAGGCACCTATCTCAGCGA
TCTGTCTATTTCGTTCATCCATAGTTGCCTGACTCCCCGTCGTGTAGATAACTACGATACGGGAGGGCTT
ACCATCTGGCCCCAGTGCTGCAATGATACCGCGAGACCCACGCTCACCGGCTCCAGATTTATCAGCAATA
AACCAGCCAGCCGGAAGGGCCGAGCGCAGAAGTGGTCCTGCAACTTTATCCGCCTCCATCCAGTCTATTA
ATTGTTGCCGGGAAGCTAGAGTAAGTAGTTCGCCAGTTAATAGTTTGCGCAACGTTGTTGCCATTGCTAC
AGGCATCGTGGTGTCACGCTCGTCGTTTGGTATGGCTTCATTCAGCTCCGGTTCCCAACGATCAAGGCGA
GTTACATGATCCCCCATGTTGTGCAAAAAAGCGGTTAGCTCCTTCGGTCCTCCGATCGTTGTCAGAAGTA
AGTTGGCCGCAGTGTTATCACTCATGGTTATGGCAGCACTGCATAATTCTCTTACTGTCATGCCATCCGT
AAGATGCTTTTCTGTGACTGGTGAGTACTCAACCAAGTCATTCTGAGAATAGTGTATGCGGCGACCGAGT
TGCTCTTGCCCGGCGTCAATACGGGATAATACCGCGCCACATAGCAGAACTTTAAAAGTGCTCATCATTG
GAAAACGTTCTTCGGGGCGAAAACTCTCAAGGATCTTACCGCTGTTGAGATCCAGTTCGATGTAACCCAC
TCGTGCACCCAACTGATCTTCAGCATCTTTTACTTTCACCAGCGTTTCTGGGTGAGCAAAAACAGGAAGG
CAAAATGCCGCAAAAAAGGGAATAAGGGCGACACGGAAATGTTGAATACTCATACTCTTCCTTTTTCAAT
ATTATTGAAGCATTTATCAGGGTTATTGTCTCATGAGCGGATACATATTTGAATGTATTTAGAAAAATAA
ACAAATAGGGGTTCCGCGCACATTTCCCCGAAAAGTGCCACCTGACGTCTAAGAAACCATTATTATCATG
ACATTAACCTATAAAAATAGGCGTATCACGAGGCCCTTTCGTCTCGCGCGTTTCGGTGATGACGGTGAAA
ACCTCTGACACATGCAGCTCCCGGAGACGGTCACAGCTTGTCTGTAAGCGGATGCCGGGAGCAGACAAGC
CCGTCAGGGCGCGTCAGCGGGTGTTGGCGGGTGTCGGGGCTGGCTTAACTATGCGGCATCAGAGCAGATT
GTACTGAGAGTGCACCATAACGCATTTAAGCATAAACACGCACTATGCCGTTCTTCTCATGTATATATAT
ATACAGGCAACACGCAGATATAGGTGCGACGTGAACAGTGAGCTGTATGTGCGCAGCTCGCGTTGCATTT
TCGGAAGCGCTCGTTTTCGGAAACGCTTTGAAGTTCCTATTCCGAAGTTCCTATTCTCTAGCTAGAAAGT
ATAGGAACTTCAGAGCGCTTTTGAAAACCAAAAGCGCTCTGAAGACGCACTTTCAAAAAACCAAAAACGC
ACCGGACTGTAACGAGCTACTAAAATATTGCGAATACCGCTTCCACAAACATTGCTCAAAAGTATCTCTT
TGCTATATATCTCTGTGCTATATCCCTATATAACCTACCCATCCACCTTTCGCTCCTTGAACTTGCATCT
AAACTCGACCTCTACATTTTTTATGTTTATCTCTAGTATTACTCTTTAGACAAAAAAATTGTAGTAAGAA
CTATTCATAGAGTGAATCGAAAACAATACGAAAATGTAAACATTTCCTATACGTAGTATATAGAGACAAA
ATAGAAGAAACCGTTCATAATTTTCTGACCAATGAAGAATCATCAACGCTATCACTTTCTGTTCACAAAG
TATGCGCAATCCACATCGGTATAGAATATAATCGGGGATGCCTTTATCTTGAAAAAATGCACCCGCAGCT
TCGCTAGTAATCAGTAAACGCGGGAAGTGGAGTCAGGCTTTTTTTATGGAAGAGAAAATAGACACCAAAG
TAGCCTTCTTCTAACCTTAACGGACCTACAGTGCAAAAAGTTATCAAGAGACTGCATTATAGAGCGCACA
AAGGAGAAAAAAAGTAATCTAAGATGCTTTGTTAGAAAAATAGCGCTCTCGGGATGCATTTTTGTAGAAC
AAAAAAGAAGTATAGATTCTTTGTTGGTAAAATAGCGCTCTCGCGTTGCATTTCTGTTCTGTAAAAATGC
AGCTCAGATTCTTTGTTTGAAAAATTAGCGCTCTCGCGTTGCATTTTTGTTTTACAAAAATGAAGCACAG
ATTCTTCGTTGGTAAAATAGCGCTTTCGCGTTGCATTTCTGTTCTGTAAAAATGCAGCTCAGATTCTTTG
TTTGAAAAATTAGCGCTCTCGCGTTGCATTTTTGTTCTACAAAATGAAGCACAGATGCTTCGTTGCTTGC
ATGCAACTTCTTTTCTTTTTTTTTCTTTTCTCTCTCCCCCGTTGTTGTCTCACCATATCCGCAATGACAA
AAAAATGATGGAAGACACTAAAGGAAAAAATTAACGACAAAGACAGCACCAACAGATGTCGTTGTTCCAG
AGCTGATGAGGGGTATCTCGAAGCACACGAAACTTTTTCCTTCCTTCATTCACGCACACTACTCTCTAAT
GAGCAACGGTATACGGCCTTCCTTCCAGTTACTTGAATTTGAAATAAAAAAAAGTTTGCTGTCTTGCTAT
CAAGTATAAATAGACCTGCAATTATTAATCTTTTGTTTCCTCGTCATTGTTCTCGTTCCCTTTCTTCCTT
GTTTCTTTTTCTGCACAATATTTCAAGCTATACCAAGCATACAATCAACTCCAAGCTTGAAGCAAGCCTC
CTGAAAGATGAAGCTACTGTCTTCTATCGAACAAGCATGCGATATTTGCCGACTTAAAAAGCTCAAGTGC
TCCAAAGAAAAACCGAAGTGCGCCAAGTGTCTGAAGAACAACTGGGAGTGTCGCTACTCTCCCAAAACCA
AAAGGTCTCCGCTGACTAGGGCACATCTGACAGAAGTGGAATCAAGGCTAGAAAGACTGGAACAGCTATT
TCTACTGATTTTTCCTCGAGAAGACCTTGACATGATTTTGAAAATGGATTCTTTACAGGATATAAAAGCA
TTGTTAACAGGATTATTTGTACAAGATAATGTGAATAAAGATGCCGTCACAGATAGATTGGCTTCAGTGG
AGACTGATATGCCTCTAACATTGAGACAGCATAGAATAAGTGCGACATCATCATCGGAAGAGAGTAGTAA
CAAAGGTCAAAGACAGTTGACTGTATCGCCGGAATTCCCGGGGATCCTATGTCTTCAGAAGAAGAAGAAG
AAGAAGCAACCCCAGGAGGAAAGGCAGCCACTCCTCATGGACAAAGACGACTACCACAGCTTGCTGTATC
AGAGCCATCTGTGAACATCCTAGGAAACAGAGTGGGACTGAAAGGTTTTACCTCACTCGACCTATTTGTT
GGTGTTTCTACAAATTTAAACTAGTATAAAACATAGACCATAGCTGTTTGGCTTTTTTTCAGACCCATGT
TTTTTCCTAAGTCCTAGTTTCTAAGAAATGACTGGGATTTGCTAAAATATATATATATATAAATAATAAC
TTACTAATAGCTAAATAAAATTTCCTCTTACAACTAATTGAGCTGGTTTTTATGAATGTGTCTTAATTAT
TTAAACTTGAGGCACATTTTTGTTTTCCTTACTTCATTGTGAATTTCCGGAATTCTGCAGCCAAGCTAAT
TCCGGGCGAATTTCTTATGATTTATGATTTTTATTATTAAATAAGTTATAAAAAAAATAAGTGTATACAA
ATTTTAAAGTGACTCTTAGGTTTTAAAACGAAAATTCTTATTCTTGAGTAACTCTTTCCTGTAGGTCAGG
TTGCTTTCTCAGGTATAGCATGAGGTCGCTCTTATTGACCACACCTCTACCGGCATGCCGGCAAGTGCAC
AAACAATACTTAAATAAATACTACTCAGTAATAACCTATTTCTTAGCATTTTTGACGAAATTTGCTATTT
TGTTAGAGTCTTTTACACCATTTGTCTCCACACCTCCGCTTACATCAACACCAATAACGCCATTTAATCT
AAGCGCATCACCAACATTTTCTGGCGTCAGTCCACCAGCTAACATAAAATGTAAGCTTTCGGGGCTCTCT
TGCCTTCCAACCCAGTCAGAAATCGAGTTCCAATCCAAAAGTTCACCTGTCCCACCTGCTTCTGAATCAA
ACAAGGGAATAAACGAATGAGGTTTCTGTGAAGCTGCACTGAGTAGTATGTTGCAGTCTTTTGGAAATAC
GAGTCTTTTAATAACTGGCAAACCGAGGAACTCTTGGTATTCTTGCCACGACTCATCTCCATGCAGTTGG
ACGATATCAATGCCGTAATCATTGACCAGAGCCAAAACATCCTCCTTAGGTTGATTACGAAACACGCCAA
CCAAGTATTTCGGAGTGCCTGAACTATTTTTATATGCTTTTACAAGACTTGAAATTTTCCTTGCAATAAC
CGGGTCAATTGTTCTCTTTCTATTGGGCACACATATAATACCCAGCAAGTCAGCATCGGAATCTAGAGCA
CATTCTGCGGCCTCTGTGCTCTGCAAGCCGCAAACTTTCACCAATGGACCAGAACTACCTGTGAAATTAA
TAACAGACATACTCCAAGCTGCCTTTGTGTGCTTAATCACGTATACTCACGTGCTCAATAGTCACCAATG
CCCTCCCTCTTGGCCCTCTCCTTTTCTTTTTTCGACCGAATTAATTCGTAATCATGTCATAGCTGTTTCC
TGTGTGAAATTGTTATCCGCTCACAATTCCACACAACATACGAGCCGGAAGCATAAAGTGTAAAGCCTGG
GGTGCCTAATGAGTGAGCTAACTCACATTAATTGCGTTGCGCTCACTGCCCGCTTTCCAGTCGGGAAACC
TGTCGTGCCAGGAAGATCCGAGGCCTAGCTTCTAATTCTTCCAACATACAATGGGAGTTTGGCCGAGTGG
TTTAAGGCGTCAGATTTAGGTGGATTTAACCTCTAAAATCTCTGATATCTTCGGATGCAAGGGTTCGAAT
CCCTTAGCTCTCATTATTTTTTGCTTTTTCTCTTGAGGTCACATGATCGCAAAATGGCAAATGGCACGTG
AAGCTGTCGATATTGGGGAACTGTGGTGGTTGGCAAATGACTAATTAAGTTAGTCAAGGCGCCATCCTCA
TGAAAACTGTGTAACATAATAACCGAAGTGTCGAAAAGGTGGCACCTTGTCCAATTGAACACGCTCGATG
AAAAAAATAAGATATATATAAGGTTAAGTAAAGCGTCTGTTAGAAAGGAAGTTTTTCCTTTTTCTTGCTC
TCTTGTCTTTTCATCTACTATTTCCTTCGTGTAATACAGGGTCGTCAGATACATAGATACAATTCTATTA
CCCCCATCCATACAATGGGCCATATGGCTTCTAGCTATCCTTATGACGTGCCTGACTATGCCAGCCTGGG
AGGACCTTCTAGTCCTAAGAAGAAGAGAAAGGTGGCGGCCGCCATGATCAAGGCGATCCTAATCTTCAAC
AACCACGGGAAGCCGCGGCTCTCCAAGTTCTACCAGCCCTACAGTGAAGATACACAACAGCAAATCATCA
GGGAGACTTTCCATTTGGTATCTAAGAGAGATGAAAATGTTTGTAATTTCCTAGAAGGAGGATTATTAAT
TGGAGGATCTGACAACAAACTGATTTATAGACATTATGCAACGTTATATTTTGTCTTCTGTGTGGATTCT
TCAGAAAGTGAACTTGGCATTTTAGATCTAATTCAAGTATTTGTGGAAACATTAGACAAATGTTTTGAAA
ATGTCTGTGAGCTGGATTTGATTTTCCATGTAGACAAGGTTCACAATATTCTTGCAGAAATGGTGATGGG
GGGAATGGTATTGGAGACAAATATGAATGAGATTGTTACACAAATTGATGCACAAAATAAGCTGGAAAAA
TCTGAGGCTGGCTTAGCAGGAGCTCCAGCCCGTGCTGTATCAGCTGTAAAGAATATGAATCTTCCTGAGA
TCCCAAGAAATATTAACATTGGTGACATCAGTATAAAAGTGCCAAACCTGCCCTCTTTTAAATAAGGATC
TTCGGGCTGATCTCCCATGTCTCTACTGGTGGTGGTGCTTCTTTGGAATTATTGGAAGGTAAGGAATTGC
CAGGTGTTGCTTTCTTATCCGAAAAGAAATAAATTGAATTGAATTGAAATCGATAGATCAATTTTTTTCT
TTTCTCTTTCCCCATCCTTTACGCTAAAATAATAGTTTATTTTATTTTTTGAATATTTTTTATTTATATA
CGTATATATAGACTATTATTTATCTTTTAATGATTATTAAGATTTTTATTAAAAAAAAATTCGCTCCTCT
TTTAATGCCTTTATGCAGTTTTTTTTTCCCATTCGATATTTCTATGTTCGGGTTCAGCGTATTTTAAGTT
TAATAACTCGAAAATTCTGCGTTCGTTAAAGCTAGGCCTCGGATCTTCCTGCATTAATGAATCGGCCAAC
GCGCGGGGAGAGGCGGTTTGCGTATTGGGCG
Features (pLannotate 1.2.2; 23 found; start..end, strand, type, name):
    184..772     -  rep_origin     ori: high-copy-number ColE1/pMB1/pBR322/pUC origin of replication
    943..1803    -  CDS            AmpR: β-lactamase; bla; confers resistance to ampicillin, carbenicillin, and related antibiotics
   1804..1908    -  promoter       AmpR promoter: bla
   2003..2038    +  CDS            rop (fragment): Rop protein, which maintains plasmids at low copy number; rop
   2140..2189    +  misc_feature   bom (fragment): basis of mobility region from pBR322
   2190..3354    +  rep_origin     2μ ori: yeast 2μ plasmid origin of replication
   3364..3760    +  promoter       ADH1 promoter: S. cerevisiae ADH1; promoter for alcohol dehydrogenase 1
   3788..4228    +  CDS            GAL4 DNA binding domain: DNA binding domain of the GAL4 transcriptional activator; Saccharomyces cerevisiae GAL4 (truncated)
   4247..4351    +  CDS            Tyr (fragment): TYRO_MOUSE - Experimental evidence at protein level: Swiss-Prot protein existence level 1. This is a copper-containing oxidase that functions in the formation of pigments such as melanins and other polyphenolic compounds (PubMed:2517217). Catalyzes the initial and rate limiting step in the cascade of reactions leading to melanin production from tyrosine (PubMed:2517217, PubMed:1537333). In addition to hydroxylating tyrosine to DOPA (3,4-dihydroxyphenylalanine), also catalyzes the oxidation of DOPA to DOPA-quinone, and possibly the oxidation of DHI (5,6- dihydroxyindole) to indole-5,6 quinone (
   4525..4541    -  promoter       LEU2 promoter (fragment): S. cerevisiae LEU2
   4696..4883    +  terminator     ADH1 terminator: S. cerevisiae ADH1; transcription terminator for the S. cerevisiae alcohol dehydrogenase 1 (ADH1) gene
   4936..5610    -  CDS            TRP1: phosphoribosylanthranilate isomerase, required for tryptophan biosynthesis; S. cerevisiae TRP1; yeast auxotrophic marker
   5611..5712    -  promoter       TRP1 promoter: S. cerevisiae TRP1
   5750..5766    -  protein_bind   lac operator: The lac repressor binds to the lac operator to inhibit transcription in E. coli. This inhibition can be relieved by adding lactose or isopropyl-β-D-thiogalactopyranoside (IPTG). lac repressor encoded by lacI
   5774..5804    -  promoter       lac promoter: promoter for the E. coli lac operon
   5819..5840    -  protein_bind   CAP binding site: CAP binding activates transcription in the presence of cAMP. E. coli catabolite activator protein
   5853..5891    -  CDS            lacI (fragment): lac repressor; lacI; The lac repressor binds to the lac operator to inhibit transcription in E. coli. This inhibition can be relieved by adding lactose or isopropyl-β-D-thiogalactopyranoside (IPTG).
   5932..6032    +  ncRNA          tRNA: Accession: RF00005 - tRNA
   6034..6384    +  promoter       MET17 promoter: S. cerevisiae MET17; expression is repressed by methionine; MET15; MET25
   6484..7062    +  CDS            AP3S1: AP3S1_HUMAN - Also known as CLAPS3. Experimental evidence at protein level: Swiss-Prot protein existence level 1. Part of the AP-3 complex, an adaptor-related complex which is not clathrin-associated. The complex is associated with the Golgi region as well as more peripheral structures. It facilitates the budding of vesicles from the Golgi membrane and may be directly involved in trafficking to lysosomes. In concert with the BLOC-1 complex, AP-3 is required to target cargos into vesicles assembled at cell bodies for delivery into neurites and nerve terminals. From Homo sapiens (Human).
   7080..7169    +  CDS            PGK1 (fragment): PGK_YEAST - Experimental evidence at protein level: Swiss-Prot protein existence level 1. From Saccharomyces cerevisiae (strain ATCC 204508 / S288c) (Baker's yeast).
   7173..7443    +  terminator     PGK1 terminator: S. cerevisae PGK1; transcription terminator for 3-phosphoglycerate kinase gene
   7469..1       -  CDS            lacI (fragment) (across the origin): lac repressor; lacI; The lac repressor binds to the lac operator to inhibit transcription in E. coli. This inhibition can be relieved by adding lactose or isopropyl-β-D-thiogalactopyranoside (IPTG).
