[The description below was written by a language model from this plasmid's Addgene catalogue record and pLannotate feature annotations shown in this document.]
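Description:
pBridge-tyrosinase.σ3A is a yeast expression plasmid of about 7.5 kb, built on the pBridge backbone and designed for yeast three-hybrid assays. It is an E. coli–yeast shuttle vector. A high-copy ColE1/pUC-type origin and the β-lactamase (AmpR) gene support propagation and ampicillin selection in bacteria. The 2μ origin provides episomal maintenance in Saccharomyces cerevisiae, and the TRP1 auxotrophic marker allows selection in tryptophan-deficient hosts. Short lac, lacI, rop and bom fragments in the annotation are backbone remnants with no stated role.

The plasmid carries two independent expression cassettes. In the first, the ADH1 promoter drives the GAL4 DNA-binding domain fused at its C-terminus to the cytosolic tail of mouse tyrosinase, followed by the ADH1 terminator. The insert has a silent substitution in its second codon and includes 317 nucleotides of 3′ UTR. In the second cassette, the MET25 (MET17) promoter, which is repressed by methionine, drives human AP-3 σ3A (AP3S1). Backbone-encoded HA epitope and nuclear localization signal sequences are fused to its N-terminus, and the PGK1 terminator ends the unit.

In a three-hybrid experiment, σ3A acts as the bridging third protein, whose level can be controlled through methionine. It would be used with an activation-domain fusion supplied from a separate plasmid, which this record does not describe. The associated work examined how adaptor protein complex variants recognize dileucine sorting signals. According to the depositor, the tyrosinase tail can be excised with BamHI/PstI and replaced with other candidate sorting signals to test their interaction with AP-3 subunits. Other sites in the first cloning region should be avoided because they may also occur in the second insert.
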