Addgene plasmid #197513: pBridge-tyrosinase.σ3A
Purpose: Expression of 1) GAL4 DNA-binding domain (BD)-tyrosinase cytosolic tail fusion protein, 2) HA epitope and nuclear localization signal (NLS) AP-3 σ3A fusion protein in yeast (yeast three-hybrid assays)
Depositing lab: Juan Bonifacino. Depositing organization: National Institute of Child Health and Human Development (NICHD). Publication: Conservation and diversification of dileucine signal recognition by adaptor protein (AP) complex variants. Mattera R, Boehm M, Chaudhuri R, Prabhu Y, Bonifacino JS. J Biol Chem. 2011 Jan 21;286(3):2022-30. doi: 10.1074/jbc.M110.197178. Epub 2010 Nov 19. PubMed 21097499.
Backbone
  Vector backbone: pBridge
  Backbone size w/o insert (bp): 6526
  Total vector size (bp): 7520
  Vector type: Yeast Expression
  Selectable markers: TRP1
Growth in bacteria
  Bacterial resistance: Ampicillin, 100 μg/mL
  Growth temperature: 37°C
  Growth strain: DH5alpha
  Copy number: Unknown
Gene/Insert 1
  Gene/Insert name: tyrosinase cytosolic tail
  Species: M. musculus (mouse)
  Insert size (bp): 428
  Mutation: silent substitution in codon 2 of tyrosinase tail (encoding residue 500 of full length protein); insert contains 317 nucleotides of 3' UTR
  Promoter: ADH1
  Tag / fusion protein: GAL4-DNA binding domain fragment (N terminal on backbone)
  Cloning method: Restriction Enzyme; 5′ cloning site BamH1 (not destroyed); 3′ cloning site PstI (not destroyed)
  Sequencing primers: 5′ GAL4 DNA binding domain forward; 3′ GAL4 DNA binding domain reverse
Gene/Insert 2
  Gene/Insert name: AP-3 σ3A
  Species: H. sapiens (human)
  Insert size (bp): 579
  Promoter: MET25
  Tag / fusion protein: HA tag (N terminal on backbone); nuclear localization signal (NLS) (N terminal on backbone)
  Cloning method: Restriction Enzyme; 5′ cloning site NotI (not destroyed); 3′ cloning site BglII (destroyed during cloning)
  Sequencing primers: 5′ 5' gatacaattctattacccccatcc (MCS2F); 3′ 5' gcaacacctggcaattccttacc (MCS2R)
Terms and licenses: Academic/Nonprofit Terms; Industry Terms: Not Available to Industry
Depositor comments: To test interaction of novel sorting signals with AP-3 subunits, excise tyrosinase tail insert from this construct with BamH1/PstI and subclone BamH1/PstI DNA fragment encoding novel signal in MCS1. Do not use other restriction sites in MCS1 as they may be also present in insert subcloned in MCS2.
How to cite: pBridge-tyrosinase.σ3A was a gift from Juan Bonifacino (Addgene plasmid # 197513 ; http://n2t.net/addgene:197513 ; RRID:Addgene_197513)
